Addgene plasmid #233226: Vh-Clover-CC-S0-mRuby2-Vt
Purpose: Vinculin FRET tension sensor with coiled-coil S0 domain
Depositing lab: Khalid Salaita. Depositing organization: Emory University. Publication: Digital and Tunable Genetically Encoded Tension Sensors Based on Engineered Coiled-Coils. Liu S, Liu J, Foote A, Ogasawara H, Al Abdullatif S, Batista VS, Salaita K. Angew Chem Int Ed Engl. 2025 Jan 13:e202407359. doi: 10.1002/anie.202407359. PubMed 39805005.
Backbone
  Vector backbone: pcDNA3.1(+)
  Backbone size w/o insert (bp): 5402
  Vector type: Mammalian Expression
Growth in bacteria
  Bacterial resistance: Ampicillin, 100 μg/mL
  Growth temperature: 30°C
  Growth strain: DH5alpha
  Copy number: High Copy
Gene/Insert
  Gene/Insert name: Vh-Clover-CC-S0-mRuby2-Vt
  Species: Synthetic
  Insert size (bp): 4836
  Mutation: Residues 1-228 of Clover, residues 1-3 deleted from mRuby2
  Promoter: CMV
  Cloning method: Gibson Cloning
  Sequencing primers: 5′ T7; 3′ BGH
Terms and licenses: Academic/Nonprofit Terms; Industry Terms: Not Available to Industry
How to cite: Vh-Clover-CC-S0-mRuby2-Vt was a gift from Khalid Salaita (Addgene plasmid # 233226 ; http://n2t.net/addgene:233226 ; RRID:Addgene_233226)
