[The description below was written by a language model from this plasmid's Addgene catalogue record and pLannotate feature annotations shown in this document.]
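Description:
Vh-Clover-CC-S0-mRuby2-Vt is a mammalian expression plasmid built on the pcDNA3.1(+) backbone that encodes a genetically encoded FRET tension sensor based on vinculin. It is maintained in E. coli through a high-copy ColE1/pUC-type origin and the ampicillin resistance gene (β-lactamase with its own promoter). An f1 origin is also present. For selection in mammalian cells, the backbone carries a neomycin/kanamycin phosphotransferase gene driven by the SV40 enhancer/early promoter and terminated by an SV40 poly(A) signal. The short annotated fragments (bom, ble, lacI, lac promoter/operator, a truncated HIV-1 LTR hit next to the CMV promoter) appear to be backbone remnants or homology matches rather than functional parts of the design.

The payload is a single synthetic open reading frame of about 4.8 kb, expressed from the CMV enhancer/promoter and ended by the bGH polyadenylation signal, with a T7 promoter upstream that also serves as a sequencing primer site. The automated annotation labels the whole ORF as chicken vinculin. According to the catalogue name and purpose, however, the vinculin head (Vh) and tail (Vt) regions are separated by an inserted sensor module: Clover (residues 1-228) as the green FRET donor, a coiled-coil "S0" domain, and mRuby2 (lacking its first three residues) as the red acceptor. The feature table does not resolve these internal parts separately. In sensors of this type, mechanical load transmitted across vinculin between its head and actin-binding tail acts on the linker element, here an engineered coiled-coil, changing the donor-acceptor distance and therefore the FRET efficiency. The construct is intended for expression in mammalian cells to report tension across vinculin.
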