Features (pLannotate 1.2.2; 20 found; start..end, strand, type, name):
     28..80      -  misc_feature   bom (fragment): basis of mobility region from pBR322
    235..614     +  enhancer       CMV enhancer: human cytomegalovirus immediate early enhancer
    615..818     +  promoter       CMV promoter: human cytomegalovirus (CMV) immediate early promoter
    814..847     +  LTR            5' LTR (truncated) (fragment): truncated 5' long terminal repeat (LTR) from HIV-1
    863..881     +  promoter       T7 promoter: promoter for bacteriophage T7 RNA polymerase
    920..5752    +  CDS            VCL: VINC_CHICK - Also known as VINC1. Experimental evidence at protein level: Swiss-Prot protein existence level 1. Actin filament (F-actin)-binding protein involved in cell- matrix adhesion and cell-cell adhesion. Regulates cell-surface E- cadherin expression and potentiates mechanosensing by the E-cadherin complex. May also play important roles in cell morphology and locomotion. From Gallus gallus (Chicken).
   5832..6056    +  polyA_signal   bGH poly(A) signal: bovine growth hormone polyadenylation signal
   6060..6081    +  promoter       SV40 promoter (fragment): SV40 enhancer and early promoter
   6102..6530    +  rep_origin     f1 ori (sequence partly withheld): f1 bacteriophage origin of replication; arrow indicates direction of (+) strand synthesis
   6544..6873    +  promoter       SV40 promoter: SV40 enhancer and early promoter
   6940..7731    +  CDS            neo: KKA2_KLEPN - Also known as kan, nptII. Experimental evidence at protein level: Swiss-Prot protein existence level 1. Resistance to kanamycin, neomycin, paromomycin, ribostamycin, butirosin and gentamicin B. From Klebsiella pneumoniae.
   7755..7913    +  CDS            ble (fragment): BLE_KLEPN - Experimental evidence at protein level: Swiss-Prot protein existence level 1. Binding protein with a strong affinity to the bleomycin family of antibiotics. Binds to CL990; an antimitotic-antibiotic compound. From Klebsiella pneumoniae.
   7908..8029    +  polyA_signal   SV40 poly(A) signal: SV40 polyadenylation signal
   8102..8118    -  protein_bind   lac operator: The lac repressor binds to the lac operator to inhibit transcription in E. coli. This inhibition can be relieved by adding lactose or isopropyl-β-D-thiogalactopyranoside (IPTG). lac repressor encoded by lacI
   8126..8156    -  promoter       lac promoter: promoter for the E. coli lac operon
   8171..8192    -  protein_bind   CAP binding site: CAP binding activates transcription in the presence of cAMP. E. coli catabolite activator protein
   8205..8297    -  CDS            lacI (fragment): lac repressor; lacI; The lac repressor binds to the lac operator to inhibit transcription in E. coli. This inhibition can be relieved by adding lactose or isopropyl-β-D-thiogalactopyranoside (IPTG).
   8480..9068    -  rep_origin     ori: high-copy-number ColE1/pMB1/pBR322/pUC origin of replication
   9239..10099   -  CDS            AmpR: β-lactamase; bla; confers resistance to ampicillin, carbenicillin, and related antibiotics
  10100..10204   -  promoter       AmpR promoter: bla
>Addgene plasmid #233226 | Vh-Clover-CC-S0-mRuby2-Vt | addgene full sequence | sequence record 462979 | Addgene NGS Result
GACGGATCGGGAGATCTCCCGATCCCCTATGGTGCACTCTCAGTACAATCTGCTCTGATGCCGCATAGTT
AAGCCAGTATCTGCTCCCTGCTTGTGTGTTGGAGGTCGCTGAGTAGTGCGCGAGCAAAATTTAAGCTACA
ACAAGGCAAGGCTTGACCGACAATTGCATGAAGAATCTGCTTAGGGTTAGGCGTTTTGCGCTGCTTCGCG
ATGTACGGGCCAGATATACGCGTTGACATTGATTATTGACTAGTTATTAATAGTAATCAATTACGGGGTC
ATTAGTTCATAGCCCATATATGGAGTTCCGCGTTACATAACTTACGGTAAATGGCCCGCCTGGCTGACCG
CCCAACGACCCCCGCCCATTGACGTCAATAATGACGTATGTTCCCATAGTAACGCCAATAGGGACTTTCC
ATTGACGTCAATGGGTGGAGTATTTACGGTAAACTGCCCACTTGGCAGTACATCAAGTGTATCATATGCC
AAGTACGCCCCCTATTGACGTCAATGACGGTAAATGGCCCGCCTGGCATTATGCCCAGTACATGACCTTA
TGGGACTTTCCTACTTGGCAGTACATCTACGTATTAGTCATCGCTATTACCATGGTGATGCGGTTTTGGC
AGTACATCAATGGGCGTGGATAGCGGTTTGACTCACGGGGATTTCCAAGTCTCCACCCCATTGACGTCAA
TGGGAGTTTGTTTTGGCACCAAAATCAACGGGACTTTCCAAAATGTCGTAACAACTCCGCCCCATTGACG
CAAATGGGCGGTAGGCGTGTACGGTGGGAGGTCTATATAAGCAGAGCTCTCTGGCTAACTAGAGAACCCA
CTGCTTACTGGCTTATCGAAATTAATACGACTCACTATAGGGAGACCCAAGCTGGCTAGCGTTTAAACTT
AAGCTTGCCATGCCCGTCTTCCACACGCGCACCATCGAGAGCATCTTGGAGCCCGTGGCTCAGCAGATCT
CCCACCTGGTCATCATGCACGAGGAGGGGGAGGTAGACGGCAAGGCCATCCCGGACCTCACCGCCCCCGT
GTCGGCCGTGCAGGCCGCTGTCAGCAACCTGGTGCGGGTTGGAAAAGAAACTGTGCAGACAACAGAAGAC
CAGATCTTGAAAAGGGATATGCCACCAGCATTCATCAAAGTAGAGAATGCCTGCACCAAGCTCGTTCGAG
CAGCCCAGATGCTGCAAGCAGATCCTTATTCAGTACCAGCTCGTGACTACCTAATTGATGGATCAAGAGG
CATCCTTTCTGGAACATCAGACTTACTTCTGACATTTGATGAAGCGGAGGTCCGTAAAATCATCCGTGTC
TGCAAAGGAATATTGGAATATCTGACTGTGGCAGAAGTAGTAGAGACTATGGAGGATTTGGTGACATATA
CAAAGAATCTAGGGCCAGGAATGACAAAGATGGCGAAAATGATCGATGAGAGACAACAGGAATTAACTCA
TCAGGAACATAGGGTTATGCTGGTGAACTCCATGAATACTGTGAAGGAGCTATTGCCTGTACTTATTTCA
GCTATGAAGATCTTTGTAACCACAAAAAACACTAAAAGCCAGGGAATAGAAGAGGCCTTGAAAAATCGCA
ATTTCACAGTAGAGAAAATGAGTGCTGAGATAAATGAAATAATCCGTGTATTACAACTCACTTCCTGGGA
TGAAGATGCCTGGGCCAGCAAGGACACTGAAGCCATGAAAAGAGCTTTAGCCCTAATAGATTCAAAGATG
AACCAGGCAAAAGGCTGGCTGAGAGATCCAAACGCACCTCCAGGGGATGCTGGTGAGCAAGCAATAAGGC
AGATCCTTGATGAAGCTGGAAAAGCAGGAGAATTGTGTGCAGGCAAAGAACGCAGGGAGATTCTGGGAAC
ATGCAAAACTTTGGGCCAAATGACTGATCAACTTGCTGATCTCCGAGCTAGAGGACAGGGTGCTACACCG
ATGGCAATGCAGAAGGCACAGCAGGTGTCACAAGGCCTGGATTTGCTCACTGCAAAAGTGGAGAATGCAG
CCCGGAAATTGGAGGCCATGACAAACTCTAAGCAGGCTATTGCAAAGAAGATTGATGCTGCTCAGAACTG
GCTTGCGGATCCCAACGGCGGAAGTGAAGGAGAAGAACACATTCGAGGAATTATGTCTGAAGCAAGGAAA
GTTGCAGAATTGTGTGAGGAGCCTAAAGAAAGAGATGATATCCTTCGCTCCTTGGGGGAAATCTCTGCTC
TGACAGCTAAGCTGTCAGATCTGCGACGACATGGGAAAGGCGACTCTCCTGAGGCCCGTGCATTGGCCAA
GCAAATAGCTACATCACTTCAGAACTTACAGTCCAAAACAAACAGAGCTGTAGCAAATACTAGGCCAGTT
AAAGCTGCTGTCCATTTGGAGGGCAAGATTGAGCAAGCCCAGAGGTGGATAGATAATCCTACAGTTGATG
ATCGGGGAGTAGGCCAGGCAGCAATTCGGGGTTTGGTTGCAGAAGGTCGTCGTCTAGCCAATGTCATGAT
GGGACCTTATCGTCAGGACCTGCTTGCCAAATGTGACCGTGTAGACCAGCTGGCTGCTCAGCTTGCTGAC
CTTGCAGCAAGAGGGGAAGGAGAGTCTCCTCAGGCTAGGGCAATTGCTGCTCAGCTTCAGGACTCCCTGA
AGGATCTCAAAGCACGGATGCAAGAAGCAATGACCCAGGAGGTGTCTGATGTTTTCAGTGACACTACAAC
CCCTATTAAGTTGTTAGCAGTAGCAGCCACTGCTCCTTCTGATACTCCCAATAGAGAAGAGGTGTTTGAA
GAAAGAGCAGCAAATTTTGAAAACCATGCTGCTAGACTGGGAGCAACAGCAGAAAAAGCAGCTGCAGTTG
GAACTGCTAATAAAACTACTGTGGAAGGCATTCAGGCAACAGTCAAATCTGCAAGGGAGCTTACACCACA
GGTAGTATCGGCTGCTCGAATCCTCCTGAGAAATCCTGGAAATCAAGCTGCTTATGAGCATTTTGAGACA
ATGAAAAACCAATGGATTGATAATGTAGAAAAGATGACAGGGCTGGTGGATGAGGCCATCGATACCAAGT
CTCTGTTGGATGCATCAGAAGAGGCTATTAAGAAGGATCTTGATAAATGTAAAGTTGCAATGGCCAATAT
GCAACCTCAGATGCTGGTAGCTGGAGCCACCAGCATTGCTAGACGAGCGAACCGCATCCTGCTTGTGGCA
AAACGGGAGGTTGAAAATTCAGAAGACCCTAAATTCAGGGAGGCTGTTAAAGCAGCTTCTGATGAGCTGA
GCAAAACCATATCACCGATGGTAATGGATGCTAAAGCTGTAGCAGGAAATATCTCTGATCCTGGTTTGCA
GAAGAGTTTCTTGGATTCTGGATACAGGATTCTGGGAGCTGTGGCCAAAGTCAGAGAAGCCTTTCAGCCT
CAGGAGCCAGACTTTCCCCCTCCTCCTCCTGACCTAGAGCATCTCCATCTGACTGATGAGCTTGCTCCTC
CAAAACCACCACTTCCAGAAGGTGAGGTTCCCCCACCCAGACCACCACCCCCTGAAGAAAAAGATGAGGT
CGAGATGATGGTGAGCAAGGGCGAGGAGCTGTTCACCGGGGTGGTGCCCATCCTGGTCGAGCTGGACGGC
GACGTAAACGGCCACAAGTTCAGCGTCCGCGGCGAGGGCGAGGGCGATGCCACCAACGGCAAGCTGACCC
TGAAGTTCATCTGCACCACCGGCAAGCTGCCCGTGCCCTGGCCCACCCTCGTGACCACCTTCGGCTACGG
CGTGGCCTGCTTCAGCCGCTACCCCGACCACATGAAGCAGCACGACTTCTTCAAGTCCGCCATGCCCGAA
GGCTACGTCCAGGAGCGCACCATCTCTTTCAAGGACGACGGTACCTACAAGACCCGCGCCGAGGTGAAGT
TCGAGGGCGACACCCTGGTGAACCGCATCGAGCTGAAGGGCATCGACTTCAAGGAGGACGGCAACATCCT
GGGGCACAAGCTGGAGTACAACTTCAACAGCCACAACGTCTATATCACGGCCGACAAGCAGAAGAACGGC
ATCAAGGCTAACTTCAAGATCCGCCACAACGTTGAGGACGGCAGCGTGCAGCTCGCCGACCACTACCAGC
AGAACACCCCCATCGGCGACGGCCCCGTGCTGCTGCCCGACAACCACTACCTGAGCCATCAGTCCGCCCT
GAGCAAAGACCCCAACGAGAAGCGCGATCACATGGTCCTGCTGGAGTTCGTGACCGCCGCCGGGTCCGGA
GGTGGGTCAGCCCAGTTGGAGAAAGAGCTCCAGGCTCTTGAGAAGGAAAACGCACAACTTGAGTGGGAAT
TGCAGGCTCTCGAGAAGGAATTGGCTCAAGGTGGTTCAGGGGGAAGCCAAGCCCTCAAGAAAAAATTGGC
TCAGTTGAAGTGGAAACTCCAGGCCAATAAGAAGAAATTGGCCCAATTGAAAAAAAAACTTCAGGCCGGG
GGTAGCACCGGTAAAGGTGAAGAATTAATCAAGGAAAATATGCGTATGAAGGTGGTCATGGAAGGTTCGG
TCAACGGCCACCAATTCAAATGCACAGGTGAAGGAGAAGGCAATCCGTACATGGGAACTCAAACCATGAG
GATCAAAGTCATCGAGGGAGGACCCCTGCCATTTGCCTTTGACATTCTTGCCACGTCGTTCATGTATGGC
AGCCGTACTTTTATCAAGTACCCGAAAGGCATTCCTGATTTCTTTAAACAGTCCTTTCCTGAGGGTTTTA
CTTGGGAAAGAGTTACGAGATACGAAGATGGTGGAGTCGTCACCGTCATGCAGGACACCAGCCTTGAGGA
TGGCTGTCTCGTTTACCACGTCCAAGTCAGAGGGGTAAACTTTCCCTCCAATGGTCCCGTGATGCAGAAG
AAGACCAAGGGTTGGGAGCCTAATACAGAGATGATGTATCCAGCAGATGGTGGTCTGAGGGGATACACTC
ATATGGCACTGAAAGTTGATGGTGGTGGCCATCTGTCTTGCTCTTTCGTAACAACTTACAGGTCAAAAAA
GACCGTCGGGAACATCAAGATGCCCGGTATCCATGCCGTTGATCACCGCCTGGAAAGGTTAGAGGAAAGT
GACAATGAAATGTTCGTAGTACAACGCGAACACGCAGTTGCCAAGTTCGCCGGGCTTGGTGGTGGGATGG
ACGAGCTGTACAAGGCGGCCGCGGAGTTCCCAGAGCAGAAAGCAGGAGAAGCTATTAATCAGCCCATGAT
GATGGCTGCTAGGCAGTTGCATGACGAGGCTCGGAAATGGTCTAGCAAGGGTAACGACATCATTGCTGCT
GCTAAACGAATGGCGCTGCTCATGGCTGAGATGTCACGCCTGGTGCGAGGAGGCAGCGGAAACAAGCGTG
CCCTCATCCAGTGTGCAAAAGATATTGCTAAGGCATCGGATGAAGTCACTCGATTGGCCAAAGAGGTGGC
CAAGCAATGTACTGATAAACGCATTAGAACAAACCTCTTACAGGTCTGTGAGCGAATCCCAACCATCAGC
ACGCAGCTCAAAATTCTTTCCACAGTGAAAGCTACCATGCTGGGCAGGACTAACATCAGCGATGAAGAAT
CAGAACAGGCAACTGAGATGTTGGTTCATAACGCCCAGAACCTCATGCAGTCTGTGAAGGAAACTGTGAG
AGAAGCTGAAGCAGCATCCATTAAGATAAGAACAGATGCCGGATTCACTCTGCGCTGGGTCAGAAAGACC
CCATGGTATCAGTAAGAATTCTGCAGATATCCAGCACAGTGGCGGCCGCTCGAGTCTAGAGGGCCCGTTT
AAACCCGCTGATCAGCCTCGACTGTGCCTTCTAGTTGCCAGCCATCTGTTGTTTGCCCCTCCCCCGTGCC
TTCCTTGACCCTGGAAGGTGCCACTCCCACTGTCCTTTCCTAATAAAATGAGGAAATTGCATCGCATTGT
CTGAGTAGGTGTCATTCTATTCTGGGGGGTGGGGTGGGGCAGGACAGCAAGGGGGAGGATTGGGAAGACA
ATAGCAGGCATGCTGGGGATGCGGTGGGCTCTATGGCTTCTGAGGCGGAAAGAACCAGCTGGGGCTCTAG
GGGGTATCCCC
[124 nt withheld, positions 6102-6225]
C
[91 nt withheld, positions 6227-6317]
A
[49 nt withheld, positions 6319-6367]
CCTTTGACGTTGGAGTCCACGTTCTTT
[37 nt withheld, positions 6395-6431]
ACCCTATCTCGGTCTATTCTTTTGATTTATAAGGGATTTTGCCGATTTCGGCCTATTGGTTAAAAAATGA
GCTGATTTAACAAAAATTTAACGCGAATTAATTCTGTGGAATGTGTGTCAGTTAGGGTGTGGAAAGTCCC
CAGGCTCCCCAGCAGGCAGAAGTATGCAAAGCATGCATCTCAATTAGTCAGCAACCAGGTGTGGAAAGTC
CCCAGGCTCCCCAGCAGGCAGAAGTATGCAAAGCATGCATCTCAATTAGTCAGCAACCATAGTCCCGCCC
CTAACTCCGCCCATCCCGCCCCTAACTCCGCCCAGTTCCGCCCATTCTCCGCCCCATGGCTGACTAATTT
TTTTTATTTATGCAGAGGCCGAGGCCGCCTCTGCCTCTGAGCTATTCCAGAAGTAGTGAGGAGGCTTTTT
TGGAGGCCTAGGCTTTTGCAAAAAGCTCCCGGGAGCTTGTATATCCATTTTCGGATCTGATCAAGAGACA
GGATGAGGATCGTTTCGCATGATTGAACAAGATGGATTGCACGCAGGTTCTCCGGCCGCTTGGGTGGAGA
GGCTATTCGGCTATGACTGGGCACAACAGACAATCGGCTGCTCTGATGCCGCCGTGTTCCGGCTGTCAGC
GCAGGGGCGCCCGGTTCTTTTTGTCAAGACCGACCTGTCCGGTGCCCTGAATGAACTGCAGGACGAGGCA
GCGCGGCTATCGTGGCTGGCCACGACGGGCGTTCCTTGCGCAGCTGTGCTCGACGTTGTCACTGAAGCGG
GAAGGGACTGGCTGCTATTGGGCGAAGTGCCGGGGCAGGATCTCCTGTCATCTCACCTTGCTCCTGCCGA
GAAAGTATCCATCATGGCTGATGCAATGCGGCGGCTGCATACGCTTGATCCGGCTACCTGCCCATTCGAC
CACCAAGCGAAACATCGCATCGAGCGAGCACGTACTCGGATGGAAGCCGGTCTTGTCGATCAGGATGATC
TGGACGAAGAGCATCAGGGGCTCGCGCCAGCCGAACTGTTCGCCAGGCTCAAGGCGCGCATGCCCGACGG
CGAGGATCTCGTCGTGACCCATGGCGATGCCTGCTTGCCGAATATCATGGTGGAAAATGGCCGCTTTTCT
GGATTCATCGACTGTGGCCGGCTGGGTGTGGCGGACCGCTATCAGGACATAGCGTTGGCTACCCGTGATA
TTGCTGAAGAGCTTGGCGGCGAATGGGCTGACCGCTTCCTCGTGCTTTACGGTATCGCCGCTCCCGATTC
GCAGCGCATCGCCTTCTATCGCCTTCTTGACGAGTTCTTCTGAGCGGGACTCTGGGGTTCGAAATGACCG
ACCAAGCGACGCCCAACCTGCCATCACGAGATTTCGATTCCACCGCCGCCTTCTATGAAAGGTTGGGCTT
CGGAATCGTTTTCCGGGACGCCGGCTGGATGATCCTCCAGCGCGGGGATCTCATGCTGGAGTTCTTCGCC
CACCCCAACTTGTTTATTGCAGCTTATAATGGTTACAAATAAAGCAATAGCATCACAAATTTCACAAATA
AAGCATTTTTTTCACTGCATTCTAGTTGTGGTTTGTCCAAACTCATCAATGTATCTTATCATGTCTGTAT
ACCGTCGACCTCTAGCTAGAGCTTGGCGTAATCATGGTCATAGCTGTTTCCTGTGTGAAATTGTTATCCG
CTCACAATTCCACACAACATACGAGCCGGAAGCATAAAGTGTAAAGCCTGGGGTGCCTAATGAGTGAGCT
AACTCACATTAATTGCGTTGCGCTCACTGCCCGCTTTCCAGTCGGGAAACCTGTCGTGCCAGCTGCATTA
ATGAATCGGCCAACGCGCGGGGAGAGGCGGTTTGCGTATTGGGCGCTCTTCCGCTTCCTCGCTCACTGAC
TCGCTGCGCTCGGTCGTTCGGCTGCGGCGAGCGGTATCAGCTCACTCAAAGGCGGTAATACGGTTATCCA
CAGAATCAGGGGATAACGCAGGAAAGAACATGTGAGCAAAAGGCCAGCAAAAGGCCAGGAACCGTAAAAA
GGCCGCGTTGCTGGCGTTTTTCCATAGGCTCCGCCCCCCTGACGAGCATCACAAAAATCGACGCTCAAGT
CAGAGGTGGCGAAACCCGACAGGACTATAAAGATACCAGGCGTTTCCCCCTGGAAGCTCCCTCGTGCGCT
CTCCTGTTCCGACCCTGCCGCTTACCGGATACCTGTCCGCCTTTCTCCCTTCGGGAAGCGTGGCGCTTTC
TCATAGCTCACGCTGTAGGTATCTCAGTTCGGTGTAGGTCGTTCGCTCCAAGCTGGGCTGTGTGCACGAA
CCCCCCGTTCAGCCCGACCGCTGCGCCTTATCCGGTAACTATCGTCTTGAGTCCAACCCGGTAAGACACG
ACTTATCGCCACTGGCAGCAGCCACTGGTAACAGGATTAGCAGAGCGAGGTATGTAGGCGGTGCTACAGA
GTTCTTGAAGTGGTGGCCTAACTACGGCTACACTAGAAGAACAGTATTTGGTATCTGCGCTCTGCTGAAG
CCAGTTACCTTCGGAAAAAGAGTTGGTAGCTCTTGATCCGGCAAACAAACCACCGCTGGTAGCGGTGGTT
TTTTTGTTTGCAAGCAGCAGATTACGCGCAGAAAAAAAGGATCTCAAGAAGATCCTTTGATCTTTTCTAC
GGGGTCTGACGCTCAGTGGAACGAAAACTCACGTTAAGGGATTTTGGTCATGAGATTATCAAAAAGGATC
TTCACCTAGATCCTTTTAAATTAAAAATGAAGTTTTAAATCAATCTAAAGTATATATGAGTAAACTTGGT
CTGACAGTTACCAATGCTTAATCAGTGAGGCACCTATCTCAGCGATCTGTCTATTTCGTTCATCCATAGT
TGCCTGACTCCCCGTCGTGTAGATAACTACGATACGGGAGGGCTTACCATCTGGCCCCAGTGCTGCAATG
ATACCGCGAGACCCACGCTCACCGGCTCCAGATTTATCAGCAATAAACCAGCCAGCCGGAAGGGCCGAGC
GCAGAAGTGGTCCTGCAACTTTATCCGCCTCCATCCAGTCTATTAATTGTTGCCGGGAAGCTAGAGTAAG
TAGTTCGCCAGTTAATAGTTTGCGCAACGTTGTTGCCATTGCTACAGGCATCGTGGTGTCACGCTCGTCG
TTTGGTATGGCTTCATTCAGCTCCGGTTCCCAACGATCAAGGCGAGTTACATGATCCCCCATGTTGTGCA
AAAAAGCGGTTAGCTCCTTCGGTCCTCCGATCGTTGTCAGAAGTAAGTTGGCCGCAGTGTTATCACTCAT
GGTTATGGCAGCACTGCATAATTCTCTTACTGTCATGCCATCCGTAAGATGCTTTTCTGTGACTGGTGAG
TACTCAACCAAGTCATTCTGAGAATAGTGTATGCGGCGACCGAGTTGCTCTTGCCCGGCGTCAATACGGG
ATAATACCGCGCCACATAGCAGAACTTTAAAAGTGCTCATCATTGGAAAACGTTCTTCGGGGCGAAAACT
CTCAAGGATCTTACCGCTGTTGAGATCCAGTTCGATGTAACCCACTCGTGCACCCAACTGATCTTCAGCA
TCTTTTACTTTCACCAGCGTTTCTGGGTGAGCAAAAACAGGAAGGCAAAATGCCGCAAAAAAGGGAATAA
GGGCGACACGGAAATGTTGAATACTCATACTCTTCCTTTTTCAATATTATTGAAGCATTTATCAGGGTTA
TTGTCTCATGAGCGGATACATATTTGAATGTATTTAGAAAAATAAACAAATAGGGGTTCCGCGCACATTT
CCCCGAAAAGTGCCACCTGACGTC
